Addgene plasmid #192499: pAAV-EFS-DjCas13d-T2A-mCherry-pA
Purpose: To express DjCas13d
Depositing lab: Jonathan Ploski. Depositing organization: Pennsylvania State University, College of Medicine. Publication: Adeno-associated viral vector resource for the RNA-targeting Cas13d: A comparison of high-fidelity variants, DjCas13d and hfCas13d. Back F, Sandoval A, Vu LM, Hong VM, Bhaskara A, Rodriguez SR, O'Brien JT, Kolber BJ, Kroener S, Ploski JE. Mol Ther Methods Clin Dev. 2025 Aug 20;33(4):101565. doi: 10.1016/j.omtm.2025.101565. eCollection 2025 Dec 11. PubMed 41020266.
Backbone
  Vector backbone: pAAV
  Vector type: AAV
Growth in bacteria
  Bacterial resistance: Ampicillin, 100 μg/mL
  Growth temperature: 37°C
  Growth strain: NEB Stable
  Copy number: High Copy
Gene/Insert
  Gene/Insert name: DjCas13d
  Species: Other
  Mutation: No
  Promoter: EFS
  Cloning method: Restriction Enzyme; 5′ cloning site Unknown (unknown if destroyed)
Terms and licenses: Academic/Nonprofit Terms; Industry Terms: Not Available to Industry
How to cite: pAAV-EFS-DjCas13d-T2A-mCherry-pA was a gift from Jonathan Ploski (Addgene plasmid # 192499 ; http://n2t.net/addgene:192499 ; RRID:Addgene_192499)
