[The description below was written by a language model from this plasmid's Addgene catalogue record and pLannotate feature annotations shown in this document.]
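Description:
pAAV-EFS-DjCas13d-T2A-mCherry-pA is an adeno-associated virus transfer plasmid (about 6.7 kb) built on a pAAV backbone to express the RNA-targeting CRISPR effector DjCas13d in mammalian cells. It is maintained in bacteria through a high-copy ColE1/pUC-type origin and selected with ampicillin via the bla gene under its own promoter. The backbone also carries an f1 phage origin and short remnants of the pBR322 bom and rop regions. The recorded growth strain is a recombination-deficient type, the usual choice for keeping ITR repeats stable.

The expression cassette sits between AAV2 inverted terminal repeats, which are the cis elements needed for replication and packaging of the genome into AAV particles. The downstream ITR is annotated in full, whereas the upstream one is detected only as two short fragments, which may reflect the difficulty of sequencing and annotating these structured repeats. Transcription is driven by EFS, the compact core promoter of human EF-1α, which saves space in a size-limited AAV genome. The automated annotation does not label the DjCas13d coding region, but the unannotated stretch between the promoter and an HA epitope fragment is consistent with its position, suggesting the nuclease carries a C-terminal HA tag. According to the construct name, a T2A self-cleaving peptide then links it to mCherry, so that one transcript yields both the nuclease and a separate red fluorescent marker of transduced cells. A short synthetic polyadenylation signal ends the cassette.

No guide RNA expression cassette is annotated, so a guide would presumably have to be supplied from another construct. The associated publication describes an AAV vector resource comparing the high-fidelity Cas13d variants DjCas13d and hfCas13d.
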