Features (pLannotate 1.2.2; 14 found; start..end, strand, type, name):
     24..612     +  rep_origin     ori: high-copy-number ColE1/pMB1/pBR322/pUC origin of replication
    685..712     +  repeat_region  AAV2 ITR (fragment): inverted terminal repeat of adeno-associated virus serotype 2 inverted
    741..768     +  repeat_region  AAV2 ITR (fragment): inverted terminal repeat of adeno-associated virus serotype 2 inverted
    857..1068    +  promoter       EF-1α core promoter: core promoter for human elongation factor EF-1α
   3807..3833    +  CDS            3xHA (fragment): three tandem HA epitope tags
   3903..4609    +  CDS            mCherry (fragment): monomeric derivative of DsRed fluorescent protein (Shaner et al., 2004) mammalian codon-optimized
   4617..4665    +  polyA_signal   poly(A) signal: synthetic polyadenylation signal
   4673..4813    +  repeat_region  AAV2 ITR: inverted terminal repeat of adeno-associated virus serotype 2 inverted
   4818..4869    -  misc_feature   bom (fragment): basis of mobility region from pBR322
   4888..5343    +  rep_origin     f1 ori (sequence partly withheld): f1 bacteriophage origin of replication; arrow indicates direction of (+) strand synthesis
   5344..5393    -  misc_feature   bom (fragment): basis of mobility region from pBR322
   5495..5530    -  CDS            rop (fragment): Rop protein, which maintains plasmids at low copy number; rop
   5625..5729    +  promoter       AmpR promoter: bla
   5730..6590    +  CDS            AmpR: β-lactamase; bla; confers resistance to ampicillin, carbenicillin, and related antibiotics
>Addgene plasmid #192499 | pAAV-EFS-DjCas13d-T2A-mCherry-pA | addgene full sequence | sequence record 380388 | Addgene NGS Result
GTAGAAAAGATCAAAGGATCTTCTTGAGATCCTTTTTTTCTGCGCGTAATCTGCTGCTTGCAAACAAAAA
AACCACCGCTACCAGCGGTGGTTTGTTTGCCGGATCAAGAGCTACCAACTCTTTTTCCGAAGGTAACTGG
CTTCAGCAGAGCGCAGATACCAAATACTGTTCTTCTAGTGTAGCCGTAGTTAGGCCACCACTTCAAGAAC
TCTGTAGCACCGCCTACATACCTCGCTCTGCTAATCCTGTTACCAGTGGCTGCTGCCAGTGGCGATAAGT
CGTGTCTTACCGGGTTGGACTCAAGACGATAGTTACCGGATAAGGCGCAGCGGTCGGGCTGAACGGGGGG
TTCGTGCACACAGCCCAGCTTGGAGCGAACGACCTACACCGAACTGAGATACCTACAGCGTGAGCTATGA
GAAAGCGCCACGCTTCCCGAAGGGAGAAAGGCGGACAGGTATCCGGTAAGCGGCAGGGTCGGAACAGGAG
AGCGCACGAGGGAGCTTCCAGGGGGAAACGCCTGGTATCTTTATAGTCCTGTCGGGTTTCGCCACCTCTG
ACTTGAGCGTCGATTTTTGTGATGCTCGTCAGGGGGGCGGAGCCTATGGAAAAACGCCAGCAACGCGGCC
TTTTTACGGTTCCTGGCCTTTTGCTGGCCTTTTGCTCACATGTCCTGCAGGCAGCTGCGCGCTCGCTCGC
TCACTGAGGCCGCCCGGGCGTCGGGCGACCTTTGGTCGCCCGGCCTCAGTGAGCGAGCGAGCGCGCAGAG
AGGGAGTGGCCAACTCCATCACTAGGGGTTCCTGCGGCCTCTAGAGCTAGGCGTCCTAGAGTCGAGTGGC
TCCGGTGCCCGTCAGTGGGCAGAGCGCACATCGCCCACAGTCCCCGAGAAGTTGGGGGGAGGGGTCGGCA
ATTGAACGGGTGCCTAGAGAAGGTGGCGCGGGGTAAACTGGGAAAGTGATGTCGTGTACTGGCTCCGCCT
TTTTCCCGAGGGTGGGGGAGAACCGTATATAAGTGCAGTAGTCGCCGTGAACGTTCTTTTTCGCAACGGG
TTTGCCGCCAGAACACAGGTGTCGTGACGCGGACCGGTGCTAGCGCCACCATGAGCCCCAAGAAGAAGAG
AAAGGTGGAGGCCAGCATCAAGAAGCAAAAATCCAAGAAAACGGTTTCTAAAACCTCCGGATTGAAAGAG
GCACTTTCTGTGCAGGGGACTGTCATAATGACGTCTTTTGGGAAGGGGAACATGGCGAATCTCTCTTACA
AGATCCCGAGCTCTCAAAAGCCCCAAAATCTCAATAGTAGCGCCGGCTTGAAGAACGTCGAAGTATCTGG
TAAAAAGATTAAGTTCCAAGGTCGACACCCGAAGATCGCCACTACCGACAACCCCCTGTTTAAGCCGCAG
CCAGGTATGGACCTTCTGTGCCTGAAAGACAAACTCGAAATGCACTATTTTGGGAAGACTTTCGACGACA
ATATCCACATACAATTGATATATCAAATACTGGATATTGAAAAGATCCTTGCGGTTCATGTTAACAACAT
CGTATTCACACTGGACAATGTCCTGCATCCGCAAAAGGAAGAGCTGACTGAAGATTTCATTGGGGCAGGG
GGCTGGCGGATTAATCTCGATTACCAAACTCTTAGAGGGCAGACTAACAAATATGATAGGTTTAAAAACT
ACATTAAAAGAAAAGAACTTCTTTATTTCGGGGAGGCATTTTACCATGAAAACGAGAGACGGTATGAGGA
AGACATCTTCGCAATACTTACCCTGCTGTCTGCCCTTAGACAGTTTTGCTTTCATTCCGATCTGAGTAGT
GATGAGAGCGACCACGTGAATTCATTCTGGCTGTATCAACTCGAGGACCAACTGTCTGACGAGTTCAAGG
AGACTCTCAGTATTTTGTGGGAAGAGGTCACCGAAAGGATAGATAGTGAATTCCTTAAAACTAATACAGT
AAACCTCCATATTTTGTGTCATGTTTTCCCGAAAGAGAGTAAGGAGACGATTGTACGCGCTTATTATGAA
TTCCTGATCAAGAAGTCCTTTAAAAATATGGGATTTAGCATCAAGAAATTGCGAGAGATTATGCTCGAGC
AATCAGATCTTAAGAGTTTCAAAGAGGATAAGTACAACTCCGTCAGGGCTAAACTGTATAAGCTCTTCGA
CTTTATTATAACCTATTACTACGACCACCATGCTTTTGAGAAGGAGGCGCTCGTGAGCTCCTTGCGAAGT
TCACTCACTGAGGAAAACAAGGAAGAGATTTACATCAAAACGGCCCGGACACTCGCGAGCGCTCTTGGGG
CCGATTTCAAGAAAGCCGCTGCCGATGTAAATGCCAAAAACATAAGGGACTATCAGAAGAAGGCGAACGA
CTATAGGATAAGTTTTGAAGATATTAAAATAGGGAACACAGGCATTGGGTATTTCTCAGAGCTCATATAC
ATGCTCACCCTTCTCCTCGATGGAAAGGAGATAAACGACCTCCTCACAACCCTGATCAACAAATTTGATA
ATATAATCTCCTTCATAGACATCCTGAAGAAACTCAATTTGGAATTTAAATTCAAGCCTGAATACGCGGA
CTTCTTTAACATGACCAACTGCAGGTATACTCTCGAAGAGCTGCGGGTTATCAACAGTATCGCTAGAATG
CAAAAGCCAAGCGCCGACGCCCGAAAGATCATGTATCGCGATGCTCTGCGCATATTGGGAATGGACAATC
GGCCGGATGAAGAGATTGATCGGGAACTCGAAAGGACAATGCCCGTGGGTGCGGATGGCAAATTTATCAA
AGGTAAACAGGGCTTTCGCAATTTCATTGCTTCCAACGTTATTGAATCTTCACGCTTCCATTACCTCGTA
CGGTATAATAATCCACACAAGACACGGACTCTTGTGAAAAACCCTAATGTAGTAAAATTTGTGCTCGAAG
GGATTCCGGAGACACAAATAAAACGATACTTTGATGTTTGTAAAGGTCAAGAGATCCCACCGACGTCTGA
CAAGTCCGCACAGATAGACGTTCTTGCCCGAATAATTAGTTCAGTAGACTATAAAATATTTGAAGACGTA
CCCCAAAGTGCAAAGATCAATAAAGATGATCCTAGCCGAAACTTCAGTGACGCGCTGAAAAAACAGCGGT
ACCAGGCAATTGTAAGTCTTTATTTGACTGTTATGTACCTTATAACCAAAAACCTGGTGTATGTCAATAG
TAGGTATGTGATTGCATTTCATTGCCTGGAACGAGACGCATTCCTTCACGGTGTGACGCTCCCTAAGATG
AATAAAAAAATTGTGTACAGTCAATTGACTACTCACCTCTTGACTGACAAAAATTACACTACGTACGGCC
ACCTGAAGAACCAGAAAGGACACCGCAAATGGTACGTTCTTGTCAAAAATAACCTTCAGAATAGCGACAT
AACAGCTGTGAGTTCATTCCGCAACATAGTTGCTCACATATCCGTTGTGAGGAATAGTAATGAATACATA
AGCGGGATCGGAGAACTGCACTCTTACTTCGAACTTTATCACTATCTCGTTCAATCAATGATCGCAAAGA
ATAATTGGTATGATACCAGCCACCAGCCGAAGACCGCCGAATATCTGAACAATCTGAAAAAGCACCACAC
TTATTGTAAGGACTTTGTAAAAGCGTACTGTATCCCGTTCGGATACGTCGTGCCGCGGTACAAAAACCTC
ACGATAAATGAACTTTTTGATCGAAATAACCCGAATCCCGAACCAAAAGAGGAAGTGGGATCCGGACCTA
AGAAAAAGAGGAAGGTGGCCGCTGCGTACCCATACGATGTTCCAGATTACGCTGCCAGCGGCAGTGGAGA
GGGCAGAGGAAGTCTGCTAACATGCGGTGACGTCGAGGAGAATCCTGGCCCAGTGAGCAAGGGCGAGGAG
GATAACATGGCCATCATCAAGGAGTTCATGCGCTTCAAGGTGCACATGGAGGGCTCCGTGAACGGCCACG
AGTTCGAGATCGAGGGCGAGGGCGAGGGCCGCCCCTACGAGGGCACCCAGACCGCCAAGCTGAAGGTGAC
CAAGGGTGGCCCCCTGCCCTTCGCCTGGGACATCCTGTCCCCTCAGTTCATGTACGGCTCCAAGGCCTAC
GTGAAGCACCCCGCCGACATCCCCGACTACTTGAAGCTGTCCTTCCCCGAGGGCTTCAAGTGGGAGCGCG
TGATGAACTTCGAGGACGGCGGCGTGGTGACCGTGACCCAGGACTCCTCCCTGCAGGACGGCGAGTTCAT
CTACAAGGTGAAGCTGCGCGGCACCAACTTCCCCTCCGACGGCCCCGTAATGCAGAAGAAGACCATGGGC
TGGGAGGCCTCCTCCGAGCGGATGTACCCCGAGGACGGCGCCCTGAAGGGCGAGATCAAGCAGAGGCTGA
AGCTGAAGGACGGCGGCCACTACGACGCTGAGGTCAAGACCACCTACAAGGCCAAGAAGCCCGTGCAGCT
GCCCGGCGCCTACAACGTCAACATCAAGTTGGACATCACCTCCCACAACGAGGACTACACCATCGTGGAA
CAGTACGAACGCGCCGAGGGCCGCCACTCCACCGGCGGCATGGACGAGCTGTACAAGTAAAAGCTTAATA
AAAGATCTTTATTTTCATTAGATCTGTGTGTTGGTTTTTTGTGTGCGGCCGCAGGAACCCCTAGTGATGG
AGTTGGCCACTCCCTCTCTGCGCGCTCGCTCGCTCACTGAGGCCGGGCGACCAAAGGTCGCCCGACGCCC
GGGCTTTGCCCGGGCGGCCTCAGTGAGCGAGCGAGCGCGCAGCTGCCTGCAGGGGCGCCTGATGCGGTAT
TTTCTCCTTACGCATCTGTGCGGTATTTCACACCGCATA
[95 nt withheld, positions 4870-4964]
T
[46 nt withheld, positions 4966-5011]
C
[141 nt withheld, positions 5013-5153]
CCTTTGACGTTGGAGTCCACGTTCTTT
[37 nt withheld, positions 5181-5217]
ACTCTATCTCGGGCTATTCTTTTGATTTATAAGGGATTTTGCCGATTTCGGTCTATTGGTTAAAAAATGA
GCTGATTTAACAAAAATTTAACGCGAATTTTAACAAAATATTAACGTTTACAATTTTATGGTGCACTCTC
AGTACAATCTGCTCTGATGCCGCATAGTTAAGCCAGCCCCGACACCCGCCAACACCCGCTGACGCGCCCT
GACGGGCTTGTCTGCTCCCGGCATCCGCTTACAGACAAGCTGTGACCGTCTCCGGGAGCTGCATGTGTCA
GAGGTTTTCACCGTCATCACCGAAACGCGCGAGACGAAAGGGCCTCGTGATACGCCTATTTTTATAGGTT
AATGTCATGATAATAATGGTTTCTTAGACGTCAGGTGGCACTTTTCGGGGAAATGTGCGCGGAACCCCTA
TTTGTTTATTTTTCTAAATACATTCAAATATGTATCCGCTCATGAGACAATAACCCTGATAAATGCTTCA
ATAATATTGAAAAAGGAAGAGTATGAGTATTCAACATTTCCGTGTCGCCCTTATTCCCTTTTTTGCGGCA
TTTTGCCTTCCTGTTTTTGCTCACCCAGAAACGCTGGTGAAAGTAAAAGATGCTGAAGATCAGTTGGGTG
CACGAGTGGGTTACATCGAACTGGATCTCAACAGCGGTAAGATCCTTGAGAGTTTTCGCCCCGAAGAACG
TTTTCCAATGATGAGCACTTTTAAAGTTCTGCTATGTGGCGCGGTATTATCCCGTATTGACGCCGGGCAA
GAGCAACTCGGTCGCCGCATACACTATTCTCAGAATGACTTGGTTGAGTACTCACCAGTCACAGAAAAGC
ATCTTACGGATGGCATGACAGTAAGAGAATTATGCAGTGCTGCCATAACCATGAGTGATAACACTGCGGC
CAACTTACTTCTGACAACGATCGGAGGACCGAAGGAGCTAACCGCTTTTTTGCACAACATGGGGGATCAT
GTAACTCGCCTTGATCGTTGGGAACCGGAGCTGAATGAAGCCATACCAAACGACGAGCGTGACACCACGA
TGCCTGTAGCAATGGCAACAACGTTGCGCAAACTATTAACTGGCGAACTACTTACTCTAGCTTCCCGGCA
ACAATTAATAGACTGGATGGAGGCGGATAAAGTTGCAGGACCACTTCTGCGCTCGGCCCTTCCGGCTGGC
TGGTTTATTGCTGATAAATCTGGAGCCGGTGAGCGTGGAAGCCGCGGTATCATTGCAGCACTGGGGCCAG
ATGGTAAGCCCTCCCGTATCGTAGTTATCTACACGACGGGGAGTCAGGCAACTATGGATGAACGAAATAG
ACAGATCGCTGAGATAGGTGCCTCACTGATTAAGCATTGGTAACTGTCAGACCAAGTTTACTCATATATA
CTTTAGATTGATTTAAAACTTCATTTTTAATTTAAAAGGATCTAGGTGAAGATCCTTTTTGATAATCTCA
TGACCAAAATCCCTTAACGTGAGTTTTCGTTCCACTGAGCGTCAGACCCC
